>Addgene plasmid #238178 | pRCA815 - pBA904 Puro-T2A-GFP ZNF296 g5 CRISPRa guide (pRCA360 backbone) 695 | addgene full sequence | sequence record 474449 | Addgene NGS Result
GTTTGCAAGCAGCAGATTACGCGCAGAAAAAAAGGATCTCAAGAAGATCCTTTGATCTTTTCTACGGGGT
CTGACGCTCAGTGGAACGAAAACTCACGTTAAGGGATTTTGGTCATGAGATTATCAAAAAGGATCTTCAC
CTAGATCCTTTTAAATTAAAAATGAAGTTTTAAATCAATCTAAAGTATATATGAGTAAACTTGGTCTGAC
AGTTACCAATGCTTAATCAGTGAGGCACCTATCTCAGCGATCTGTCTATTTCGTTCATCCATAGTTGCCT
GACTCCCCGTCGTGTAGATAACTACGATACGGGAGGGCTTACCATCTGGCCCCAGTGCTGCAATGATACC
GCGAGACCCACGCTCACCGGCTCCAGATTTATCAGCAATAAACCAGCCAGCCGGAAGGGCCGAGCGCAGA
AGTGGTCCTGCAACTTTATCCGCCTCCATCCAGTCTATTAATTGTTGCCGGGAAGCTAGAGTAAGTAGTT
CGCCAGTTAATAGTTTGCGCAACGTTGTTGCCATTGCTACAGGCATCGTGGTGTCACGCTCGTCGTTTGG
TATGGCTTCATTCAGCTCCGGTTCCCAACGATCAAGGCGAGTTACATGATCCCCCATGTTGTGCAAAAAA
GCGGTTAGCTCCTTCGGTCCTCCGATCGTTGTCAGAAGTAAGTTGGCCGCAGTGTTATCACTCATGGTTA
TGGCAGCACTGCATAATTCTCTTACTGTCATGCCATCCGTAAGATGCTTTTCTGTGACTGGTGAGTACTC
AACCAAGTCATTCTGAGAATAGTGTATGCGGCGACCGAGTTGCTCTTGCCCGGCGTCAATACGGGATAAT
ACCGCGCCACATAGCAGAACTTTAAAAGTGCTCATCATTGGAAAACGTTCTTCGGGGCGAAAACTCTCAA
GGATCTTACCGCTGTTGAGATCCAGTTCGATGTAACCCACTCGTGCACCCAACTGATCTTCAGCATCTTT
TACTTTCACCAGCGTTTCTGGGTGAGCAAAAACAGGAAGGCAAAATGCCGCAAAAAAGGGAATAAGGGCG
ACACGGAAATGTTGAATACTCATACTCTTCCTTTTTCAATATTATTGAAGCATTTATCAGGGTTATTGTC
TCATGAGCGGATACATATTTGAATGTATTTAGAAAAATAAACAAATAGGGGTTCCGCGCACATTTCCCCG
AAAAGTGCCACCTGACGTCGACGGATCGGGAGATCTCCCGATCCCCTATGGTGCACTCTCAGTACAATCT
GCTCTGATGCCGCATAGTTAAGCCAGTATCTGCTCCCTGCTTGTGTGTTGGAGGTCGCTGAGTAGTGCGC
GAGCAAAATTTAAGCTACAACAAGGCAAGGCTTGACCGACAATTGCATGAAGAATCTGCTTAGGGTTAGG
CGTTTTGCGCTGCTTCGCGATGTACGGGCCAGATATACGCGTTGACATTGATTATTGACTAGTTATTAAT
AGTAATCAATTACGGGGTCATTAGTTCATAGCCCATATATGGAGTTCCGCGTTACATAACTTACGGTAAA
TGGCCCGCCTGGCTGACCGCCCAACGACCCCCGCCCATTGACGTCAATAATGACGTATGTTCCCATAGTA
ACGCCAATAGGGACTTTCCATTGACGTCAATGGGTGGAGTATTTACGGTAAACTGCCCACTTGGCAGTAC
ATCAAGTGTATCATATGCCAAGTACGCCCCCTATTGACGTCAATGACGGTAAATGGCCCGCCTGGCATTA
TGCCCAGTACATGACCTTATGGGACTTTCCTACTTGGCAGTACATCTACGTATTAGTCATCGCTATTACC
ATGGTGATGCGGTTTTGGCAGTACATCAATGGGCGTGGATAGCGGTTTGACTCACGGGGATTTCCAAGTC
TCCACCCCATTGACGTCAATGGGAGTTTGTTTTGGCACCAAAATCAACGGGACTTTCCAAAATGTCGTAA
CAACTCCGCCCCATTGACGCAAATGGGCGGTAGGCGTGTACGGTGGGAGGTCTATATAAGCAGCGCGTTT
TGCCTGTACTGGGTCTCTCTGGTTAGACCAGATCTGAGCCTGGGAGCTCTCTGGCTAACTAGGGAACCCA
CTGCTTAAGCCTCAATAAAGCTTGCCTTGAGTGCTTCAAGTAGTGTGTGCCCGTCTGTTGTGTGACTCTG
GTAACTAGAGATCCCTCAGACCCTTTTAGTCAGTGTGGAAAATCTCTAGCAGTGGCGCCCGAACAGGGAC
TTGAAAGCGAAAGGGAAACCAGAGGAGCTCTCTCGACGCAGGACTCGGCTTGCTGAAGCGCGCACGGCAA
GAGGCGAGGGGCGGCGACTGGTGAGTACGCCAAAAATTTTGACTAGCGGAGGCTAGAAGGAGAGAGATGG
GTGCGAGAGCGTCAGTATTAAGCGGGGGAGAATTAGATCGCGATGGGAAAAAATTCGGTTAAGGCCAGGG
GGAAAGAAAAAATATAAATTAAAACATATAGTATGGGCAAGCAGGGAGCTAGAACGATTCGCAGTTAATC
CTGGCCTGTTAGAAACATCAGAAGGCTGTAGACAAATACTGGGACAGCTACAACCATCCCTTCAGACAGG
ATCAGAAGAACTTAGATCATTATATAATACAGTAGCAACCCTCTATTGTGTGCATCAAAGGATAGAGATA
AAAGACACCAAGGAAGCTTTAGACAAGATAGAGGAAGAGCAAAACAAAAGTAAGACCACCGCACAGCAAG
CGGCCGGCCGCTGATCTTCAGACCTGGAGGAGGAGATATGAGGGACAATTGGAGAAGTGAATTATATAAA
TATAAAGTAGTAAAAATTGAACCATTAGGAGTAGCACCCACCAAGGCAAAGAGAAGAGTGGTGCAGAGAG
AAAAAAGAGCAGTGGGAATAGGAGCTTTGTTCCTTGGGTTCTTGGGAGCAGCAGGAAGCACTATGGGCGC
AGCGTCAATGACGCTGACGGTACAGGCCAGACAATTATTGTCTGGTATAGTGCAGCAGCAGAACAATTTG
CTGAGGGCTATTGAGGCGCAACAGCATCTGTTGCAACTCACAGTCTGGGGCATCAAGCAGCTCCAGGCAA
GAATCCTGGCTGTGGAAAGATACCTAAAGGATCAACAGCTCCTGGGGATTTGGGGTTGCTCTGGAAAACT
CATTTGCACCACTGCTGTGCCTTGGAATGCTAGTTGGAGTAATAAATCTCTGGAACAGATTTGGAATCAC
ACGACCTGGATGGAGTGGGACAGAGAAATTAACAATTACACAAGCTTAATACACTCCTTAATTGAAGAAT
CGCAAAACCAGCAAGAAAAGAATGAACAAGAATTATTGGAATTAGATAAATGGGCAAGTTTGTGGAATTG
GTTTAACATAACAAATTGGCTGTGGTATATAAAATTATTCATAATGATAGTAGGAGGCTTGGTAGGTTTA
AGAATAGTTTTTGCTGTACTTTCTATAGTGAATAGAGTTAGGCAGGGATATTCACCATTATCGTTTCAGA
CCCACCTCCCAACCCCGAGGGGACCCGACAGGCCCGAAGGAATAGAAGAAGAAGGTGGAGAGAGAGACAG
AGACAGATCCATTCGATTAGTGAACGGATCGGCACTGCGTGCGCCAATTCTGCAGACAAATGGCAGTATT
CATCCACAATTTTAAAAGAAAAGGGGGGATTGGGGGGTACAGTGCAGGGGAAAGAATAGTAGACATAATA
GCAACAGACATACAAACTAAAGAATTACAAAAACAAATTACAAAAATTCAAAATTTTCGGGTTTATTACA
GGGACAGCAGAGATCCAGTTTGGTTAGTACCGGGCCCGCTCTAGAGATCCGACGCGCCATCTCTAGGCCC
GCGCCGGCCCCCTCGCACGGACTTGTGGGAGAAGCTCGGCTACTCCCCTGCCCCGGTTAATTTGCATATA
ATATTTCCTAGTAACTATAGAGGCTTAATGTGCGATAAAAGACAGATAATCTGTTCTTTTTAATACTAGC
TACATTTTACATGATAGGCTTGGATTTCTATAACTTCGTATAGCATACATTATACGAAGTTATAAACAGC
ACAAAAGGAAACTCACCCTAACTGTAAAGTAATTGTGTGTTTTGAGACTATAAGTATCCCTTGGAGAACC
ACCTTGTTGGACACTGCCTAGATTGAGTTGTTTAAGAGCTAAGCTGGAAACAGCATAGCAAGTTTAAATA
AGGCTAGTCCGTTATCAACTTGGCCGCTTTAAGGCCGGTCCTAGCAAGGCCAAGTGGCACCGAGTCGGTG
CTTTTTTTCTCGAGTACTAGGATCCATTAGGCGGCCGCGTGGATAACCGTATTACCGCCATGCATGTGCC
CGTCAGTGGGCAGAGCGCACATCGCCCACAGTCCCCGAGAAGTTGGGGGGAGGGGTCGGCAATTGAACCG
GTGCCTAGAGAAGGTGGCGCGGGGTAAACTGGGAAAGTGATGTCGTGTACTGGCTCCGCCTTTTTCCCGA
GGGTGGGGGAGAACCGTATATAAGTGCAGTAGTCGCCGTGAACGTTCTTTTTCGCAACGGGTTTGCCGCC
AGAACACAGGTAAGTGCCGTGTGTGGTTCCCGCGGGCCTGGCCTCTTTACGGGTTATGGCCCTTGCGTGC
CTTGAATTACTTCCACCTGGCTGCAGTACGTGATTCTTGATCCCGAGCTTCGGGTTGGAAGTGGGTGGGA
GAGTTCGAGGCCTTGCGCTTAAGGAGCCCCTTCGCCTCGTGCTTGAGTTGAGGCCTGGCCTGGGCGCTGG
GGCCGCCGCGTGCGAATCTGGTGGCACCTTCGCGCCTGTCTCGCTGCTTTCGATAAGTCTCTAGCCATTT
AAAATTTTTGATGACCTGCTGCGACGCTTTTTTTCTGGCAAGATAGTCTTGTAAATGCGGGCCAAGATCT
GCACACTGGTATTTCGGTTTTTGGGGCCGCGGGCGGCGACGGGGCCCGTGCGTCCCAGCGCACATGTTCG
GCGAGGCGGGGCCTGCGAGCGCGGCCACCGAGAATCGGACGGGGGTAGTCTCAAGCTGGCCGGCCTGCTC
TGGTGCCTGGCCTCGCGCCGCCGTGTATCGCCCCGCCCTGGGCGGCAAGGCTGGCCCGGTCGGCACCAGT
TGCGTGAGCGGAAAGATGGCCGCTTCCCGGCCCTGCTGCAGGGAGCTCAAAATGGAGGACGCGGCGCTCG
GGAGAGCGGGCGGGTGAGTCACCCACACAAAGGAAAAGGGCCTTTCCGTCCTCAGCCGTCGCTTCATGTG
ACTCCACGGAGTACCGGGCGCCGTCCAGGCACCTCGATTAGTTCTCGCGCTTTTGGAGTACGTCGTCTTT
AGGTTGGGGGGAGGGGTTTTATGCGATGGAGTTTCCCCACACTGAGTGGGTGGAGACTGAAGTTAGGCCA
GCTTGGCACTTGATGTAATTCTCCTTGGAATTTGCCCTTTTTGAGTTTGGATCTTGGTTCATTCTCAAGC
CTCAGACAGTGGTTCAAAGTTTTTTTCTTCCATTTCAGGTGTCGTGAGCTAGCCCACCATGACCGAGTAC
AAGCCCACGGTGCGCCTCGCCACCCGCGACGACGTCCCCCGGGCCGTACGCACCCTCGCCGCCGCGTTCG
CCGACTACCCCGCCACGCGCCACACCGTCGACCCGGACCGCCACATCGAGCGGGTCACCGAGCTGCAAGA
ACTCTTCCTCACGCGCGTCGGGCTCGACATCGGCAAGGTGTGGGTCGCGGACGACGGCGCCGCGGTGGCG
GTCTGGACCACGCCGGAGAGCGTCGAAGCGGGGGCGGTGTTCGCCGAGATCGGCCCGCGCATGGCCGAGT
TGAGCGGTTCCCGGCTGGCCGCGCAGCAACAGATGGAAGGCCTCCTGGCGCCGCACCGGCCCAAGGAGCC
CGCGTGGTTCCTGGCCACCGTCGGCGTCTCGCCCGACCACCAGGGCAAGGGTCTGGGCAGCGCCGTCGTG
CTCCCCGGAGTGGAGGCGGCCGAGCGCGCCGGGGTGCCCGCCTTCCTGGAGACCTCCGCGCCCCGCAACC
TCCCCTTCTACGAGCGGCTCGGCTTCACCGTCACCGCCGACGTCGAGGTGCCCGAAGGACCGCGCACCTG
GTGCATGACCCGCAAGCCCGGTGCCGGATCGGGAGAGGGCAGAGGAAGTCTGCTAACATGCGGTGACGTC
GAGGAGAATCCTGGCCCACCGGTCGCCACCATGGTGAGCAAGGGCGAGGAGCTGTTCACCGGGGTGGTGC
CCATCCTGGTCGAGCTGGACGGCGACGTAAACGGCCACAAGTTCAGCGTGTCCGGCGAGGGCGAGGGCGA
TGCCACCTACGGCAAGCTGACCCTGAAGTTCATCTGCACCACCGGCAAGCTGCCCGTGCCCTGGCCCACC
CTCGTGACCACCCTGACCTACGGCGTGCAGTGCTTCAGCCGCTACCCCGACCACATGAAGCAGCACGACT
TCTTCAAGTCCGCCATGCCCGAAGGCTACGTCCAGGAGCGCACCATCTTCTTCAAGGACGACGGCAACTA
CAAGACCCGCGCCGAGGTGAAGTTCGAGGGCGACACCCTGGTGAACCGCATCGAGCTGAAGGGCATCGAC
TTCAAGGAGGACGGCAACATCCTGGGGCACAAGCTGGAGTACAACTACAACAGCCACAACGTCTATATCA
TGGCCGACAAGCAGAAGAACGGCATCAAGGTGAACTTCAAGATCCGCCACAACATCGAGGACGGCAGCGT
GCAGCTCGCCGACCACTACCAGCAGAACACCCCCATCGGCGACGGCCCCGTGCTGCTGCCCGACAACCAC
TACCTGAGCACCCAGTCCGCCCTGAGCAAAGACCCCAACGAGAAGCGCGATCACATGGTCCTGCTGGAGT
TCGTGACCGCCGCCGGGATCACTCTCGGCATGGACGAGCTGTACAAGTAAGAATTCGTCGAGGGACCTAA
TAACTTCGTATAGCATACATTATACGAAGTTATACATGTTTAAGGGTTCCGGTTCCACTAGGTACAATTC
GATATCAAGCTTATCGATAATCAACCTCTGGATTACAAAATTTGTGAAAGATTGACTGGTATTCTTAACT
ATGTTGCTCCTTTTACGCTATGTGGATACGCTGCTTTAATGCCTTTGTATCATGCTATTGCTTCCCGTAT
GGCTTTCATTTTCTCCTCCTTGTATAAATCCTGGTTGCTGTCTCTTTATGAGGAGTTGTGGCCCGTTGTC
AGGCAACGTGGCGTGGTGTGCACTGTGTTTGCTGACGCAACCCCCACTGGTTGGGGCATTGCCACCACCT
GTCAGCTCCTTTCCGGGACTTTCGCTTTCCCCCTCCCTATTGCCACGGCGGAACTCATCGCCGCCTGCCT
TGCCCGCTGCTGGACAGGGGCTCGGCTGTTGGGCACTGACAATTCCGTGGTGTTGTCGGGGAAATCATCG
TCCTTTCCTTGGCTGCTCGCCTGTGTTGCCACCTGGATTCTGCGCGGGACGTCCTTCTGCTACGTCCCTT
CGGCCCTCAATCCAGCGGACCTTCCTTCCCGCGGCCTGCTGCCGGCTCTGCGGCCTCTTCCGCGTCTTCG
CCTTCGCCCTCAGACGAGTCGGATCTCCCTTTGGGCCGCCTCCCCGCATCGATACCGTCGACCTCGATCG
AGACCTAGAAAAACATGGAGCAATCACAAGTAGCAATACAGCAGCTACCAATGCTGATTGTGCCTGGCTA
GAAGCACAAGAGGAGGAGGAGGTGGGTTTTCCAGTCACACCTCAGGTACCTTTAAGACCAATGACTTACA
AGGCAGCTGTAGATCTTAGCCACTTTTTAAAAGAAAAGGGGGGACTGGAAGGGCTAATTCACTCCCAACG
AAGACAAGATATCCTTGATCTGTGGATCTACCACACACAAGGCTACTTCCCTGATTGGCAGAACTACACA
CCAGGGCCAGGGATCAGATATCCACTGACCTTTGGATGGTGCTACAAGCTAGTACCAGTTGAGCAAGAGA
AGGTAGAAGAAGCCAATGAAGGAGAGAACACCCGCTTGTTACACCCTGTGAGCCTGCATGGGATGGATGA
CCCGGAGAGAGAAGTATTAGAGTGGAGGTTTGACAGCCGCCTAGCATTTCATCACATGGCCCGAGAGCTG
CATCCGGACTGTACTGGGTCTCTCTGGTTAGACCAGATCTGAGCCTGGGAGCTCTCTGGCTAACTAGGGA
ACCCACTGCTTAAGCCTCAATAAAGCTTGCCTTGAGTGCTTCAAGTAGTGTGTGCCCGTCTGTTGTGTGA
CTCTGGTAACTAGAGATCCCTCAGACCCTTTTAGTCAGTGTGGAAAATCTCTAGCAGCATGTGAGCAAAA
GGCCAGCAAAAGGCCAGGAACCGTAAAAAGGCCGCGTTGCTGGCGTTTTTCCATAGGCTCCGCCCCCCTG
ACGAGCATCACAAAAATCGACGCTCAAGTCAGAGGTGGCGAAACCCGACAGGACTATAAAGATACCAGGC
GTTTCCCCCTGGAAGCTCCCTCGTGCGCTCTCCTGTTCCGACCCTGCCGCTTACCGGATACCTGTCCGCC
TTTCTCCCTTCGGGAAGCGTGGCGCTTTCTCATAGCTCACGCTGTAGGTATCTCAGTTCGGTGTAGGTCG
TTCGCTCCAAGCTGGGCTGTGTGCACGAACCCCCCGTTCAGCCCGACCGCTGCGCCTTATCCGGTAACTA
TCGTCTTGAGTCCAACCCGGTAAGACACGACTTATCGCCACTGGCAGCAGCCACTGGTAACAGGATTAGC
AGAGCGAGGTATGTAGGCGGTGCTACAGAGTTCTTGAAGTGGTGGCCTAACTACGGCTACACTAGAAGAA
CAGTATTTGGTATCTGCGCTCTGCTGAAGCCAGTTACCTTCGGAAAAAGAGTTGGTAGCTCTTGATCCGG
CAAACAAACCACCGCTGGTAGCGGTGGTTTTTTT
Features (pLannotate 1.2.2; 24 found; start..end, strand, type, name):
    213..1073    -  CDS            AmpR: β-lactamase; bla; confers resistance to ampicillin, carbenicillin, and related antibiotics
   1074..1178    -  promoter       AmpR promoter: bla
   1237..1289    -  misc_feature   bom (fragment): basis of mobility region from pBR322
   1444..1823    +  enhancer       CMV enhancer: human cytomegalovirus immediate early enhancer
   1824..2023    +  promoter       CMV promoter: human cytomegalovirus (CMV) immediate early promoter
   2041..2221    +  LTR            5' LTR (truncated): truncated 5' long terminal repeat (LTR) from HIV-1
   2268..2393    +  misc_feature   HIV-1 Ψ: packaging signal of human immunodeficiency virus type 1
   2377..2715    +  CDS            HIV-1 gag (fragment): gag protein from human immunodeficiency virus 1; gag
   2890..3123    +  misc_feature   RRE: The Rev response element (RRE) of HIV-1 allows for Rev-dependent mRNA export from the nucleus to the cytoplasm.
   3500..3600    +  CDS            Rev (fragment): human immunodeficiency virus 1 (HIV-1) Rev protein; rev; enhances nuclear export of unspliced and incompletely spliced viral mRNAs
   3650..3767    +  misc_feature   cPPT/CTS: central polypurine tract and central termination sequence of HIV-1
   4020..4053    +  protein_bind   loxP: Cre-mediated recombination occurs in the 8-bp core sequence (GCATACAT). Cre recombinase
   4178..4222    +  misc_RNA       tracrRNA (fragment): trans-activating CRISPR RNA for the Streptococcus pyogenes CRISPR/Cas9 system
   4252..4271    +  misc_RNA       gRNA scaffold (fragment): guide RNA scaffold for the Streptococcus pyogenes CRISPR/Cas9 system
   4336..5507    +  promoter       EF-1α promoter: strong constitutive promoter for human elongation factor EF-1α
   5519..6115    +  CDS            PuroR: puromycin N-acetyltransferase; pac from Streptomyces alboniger; confers resistance to puromycin
   6191..6910    +  CDS            EGFP: the original enhanced GFP (Yang et al., 1996) mammalian codon-optimized
   6930..6963    +  protein_bind   loxP: Cre-mediated recombination occurs in the 8-bp core sequence (GCATACAT). Cre recombinase
   6996..7019    +  misc_feature   MCS (fragment): pBluescript multiple cloning site
   7019..7607    +  misc_feature   WPRE: woodchuck hepatitis virus posttranscriptional regulatory element
   7608..7627    +  misc_feature   MCS (fragment): pBluescript multiple cloning site
   7629..8129    +  CDS            nef (fragment): NEF_HV1LA - Experimental evidence at protein level: Swiss-Prot protein existence level 1. Extracellular Nef protein targets CD4(+) T-lymphocytes for apoptosis by interacting with CXCR4 surface receptors. From Human immunodeficiency virus type 1 group M subtype B (isolate Lai) (HIV-1).
   8136..8316    +  LTR            5' LTR (truncated): truncated 5' long terminal repeat (LTR) from HIV-1
   8378..42      -  rep_origin     ori (across the origin): high-copy-number ColE1/pMB1/pBR322/pUC origin of replication
