[The description below was written by a language model from this plasmid's Addgene catalogue record and pLannotate feature annotations shown in this document.]
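Description:
pRCA815 is a lentiviral CRISPR activation (CRISPRa) guide vector built on the pRCA360 (pBA904 Puro-T2A-GFP) backbone, carrying a single sgRNA (guide 5) directed at the human zinc-finger transcription factor gene ZNF296. It is maintained in bacteria through a high-copy ColE1/pUC-type origin and the AmpR β-lactamase gene. The viral portion has a CMV enhancer/promoter fused to a truncated HIV-1 5' LTR to drive genomic RNA production in packaging cells, followed by the Ψ packaging signal with a gag fragment, the RRE for Rev-dependent export, the cPPT/CTS, a WPRE to boost transcript expression, and a truncated downstream LTR. The plasmid supplies only the transfer genome, so packaging functions must come from helper constructs.

The sgRNA constant region is annotated only as fragments of the S. pyogenes tracrRNA/gRNA scaffold. This fits the stated design, in which capture sequence 1 (cs1) is inserted into a loop of the constant region so that guide transcripts can be captured directly in 10x Genomics single-cell RNA-seq. The promoter driving the sgRNA is not annotated in the feature table or named in the record. Downstream, an EF-1α promoter drives puromycin N-acetyltransferase linked through T2A to EGFP, allowing drug selection and fluorescence tracking of transduced cells from a single transcript. Two loxP sites flank the region containing the guide cassette and the marker cassette, although the record does not describe an intended use for them. No Cas9 or activator is encoded, so target cells must already express a dCas9-based CRISPRa effector. The vector is suited to single-cell overexpression screens of transcription factors with guide identity read out alongside the transcriptome.
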