Addgene plasmid #238178: pRCA815 - pBA904 Puro-T2A-GFP ZNF296 g5 CRISPRa guide (pRCA360 backbone) 695
Purpose: Lentiviral CRISPR guide vector expressing a ZNF296 sgRNA with cs1 incorporated in the loop of the sgRNA constant region for 10X Direct Capture
Depositing lab: Thomas Norman. Depositing organization: Memorial Sloan-Kettering Cancer Center. Publication: Comprehensive transcription factor perturbations recapitulate fibroblast transcriptional states. Southard KM, Ardy RC, Tang A, O'Sullivan DD, Metzner E, Guruvayurappan K, Norman TM. Nat Genet. 2025 Aug 6. doi: 10.1038/s41588-025-02284-1. PubMed 40770575.
Backbone
  Vector backbone: pRCA360 - pBA904 Puro-T2A-GFP
  Vector type: Lentiviral, CRISPR
  Selectable markers: Puromycin
Growth in bacteria
  Bacterial resistance: Ampicillin, 100 μg/mL
  Growth temperature: 30°C
  Growth strain: NEB Stable
  Copy number: Unknown
Gene/Insert
  Gene/Insert name: ZNF296 sgRNA CRISPRa
  gRNA/shRNA sequence: GACACTGCCTAGATTGAGTT
  Species: H. sapiens (human), Synthetic
  Entrez Gene: ZNF296 (a.k.a. ZFP296, ZNF342)
  Tag / fusion protein: GFP (C terminal on backbone)
  Cloning method: Restriction Enzyme; 5′ cloning site Unknown (unknown if destroyed)
Terms and licenses: Academic/Nonprofit Terms; Industry Terms: Not Available to Industry
Depositor comments: Please visit https://doi.org/10.1101/2024.07.31.606073 for bioRxiv preprint.
How to cite: pRCA815 - pBA904 Puro-T2A-GFP ZNF296 g5 CRISPRa guide (pRCA360 backbone) 695 was a gift from Thomas Norman (Addgene plasmid # 238178 ; http://n2t.net/addgene:238178 ; RRID:Addgene_238178)
